>Addgene plasmid #191729 | AiP12965 - pAAV-AiE0444h-minBG-mTFP1-WPRE3-BGHpA (Alias: CN2965) | addgene full sequence | sequence record 376593 | Addgene NGS Result
CCTGCAGGCAGCTGCGCGCTCGCTCGCTCACTGAGGCCGCCCGGGCGTCGGGCGACCTTTGGTCGCCCGG
CCTCAGTGAGCGAGCGAGCGCGCAGAGAGGGAGTGGCCAACTCCATCACTAGGGGTTCCTGCGGCCGCAC
GCGTGACTCTACCTGCTGTAAAGGCAAATGAATGATCCTTTGATTAAAAGGCACTCTACAGAGCGGCACA
GGCACAGACAGAAACCTAGGGAAAGGCAAAGAGGAGTGAAAACTGGAGGCTTCCTTTCCATCCTGTCGTC
AAGAGCAAGAGACCATCGTCAGGACCTCTCTGGAGAGAGTCAGAGCCTGGGCCACCCCCTTCCACCTTGT
GTTCCCGTGTCGTGTCGGGTCCTACTCCTCCCATTTCTTTGCCCCTGAAGTGCTGAGAGGGGGAGAGGGT
GGAGCCCAGCCCTCCCCCTGCCCACTCTAGCTGTCAATCTGCTGTCTGGCAGAAAGACATGAAGCCTCGT
GACAACTGTGGGCAACTTTCCCCTGCCCCGCCTCCCGCCCCTGCCCTGCCCTCTTCCCCTCTGCTCCCTG
TCAATGCTCTTCTCACTCTGCTCTGGGTCTCCCTTCCGTCCCTCCCTCTCTCCCTCCCTCCCTTCCTTCT
TCTTTCCTCTGCTTCTCTTTGTCATCTCTTCCAATCCTCACATCTGATAAGCCTGTATACCCTCATAAGA
TTCCTAATTGTGGGATATGCTTTTAAGCGTCCATCCAGGCCAAGATCTGAGCTCGGGCTGGGCATAAAAG
TCAGGGCAGAGCCATCTATTGCTTACATTTGCTTCTGGGATCCAGATCTTTCGAAGCTAGCGCCACCATG
GTGAGCAAGGGCGAGGAGACCACAATGGGCGTAATCAAGCCCGACATGAAGATCAAGCTGAAGATGGAGG
GCAACGTGAATGGCCACGCCTTCGTGATCGAGGGCGAGGGCGAGGGCAAGCCCTACGACGGCACCAACAC
CATCAACCTGGAGGTGAAGGAGGGAGCCCCCCTGCCCTTCTCCTACGACATTCTGACCACCGCGTTCGCC
TACGGCAACAGGGCCTTCACCAAGTACCCCGACGACATCCCCAACTACTTCAAGCAGTCCTTCCCCGAGG
GCTACTCTTGGGAGCGCACCATGACCTTCGAGGACAAGGGCATCGTGAAGGTGAAGTCCGACATCTCCAT
GGAGGAGGACTCCTTCATCTACGAGATACACCTCAAGGGCGAGAACTTCCCCCCCAACGGCCCCGTGATG
CAGAAGAAGACCACCGGCTGGGACGCCTCCACCGAGAGGATGTACGTGCGCGACGGCGTGCTGAAGGGCG
ACGTCAAGCACAAGCTGCTGCTGGAGGGCGGCGGCCACCACCGCGTTGACTTCAAGACCATCTACAGGGC
CAAGAAGGCGGTGAAGCTGCCCGACTATCACTTTGTGGACCACCGCATCGAGATCCTGAACCACGACAAG
GACTACAACAAGGTGACCGTTTACGAGAGCGCCGTGGCCCGCAACTCCACCGACGGCATGGACGAGCTGT
ACAAGTAATGAGGCGCGCCGCGGCCGCGAATTCGATATCATAATCAACCTCTGGATTACAAAATTTGTGA
AAGATTGACTGGTATTCTTAACTATGTTGCTCCTTTTACGCTATGTGGATACGCTGCTTTAATGCCTTTG
TATCATGCTATTGCTTCCCGTATGGCTTTCATTTTCTCCTCCTTGTATAAATCCTGGTTAGTTCTTGCCA
CGGCGGAACTCATCGCCGCCTGCCTTGCCCGCTGCTGGACAGGGGCTCGGCTGTTGGGCACTGACAATTC
CGTGGCTCGAGAGATCTTCGACTGTGCCTTCTAGTTGCCAGCCATCTGTTGTTTGCCCCTCCCCCGTGCC
TTCCTTGACCCTGGAAGGTGCCACTCCCACTGTCCTTTCCTAATAAAATGAGGAAATTGCATCGCATTGT
CTGAGTAGGTGTCATTCTATTCTGGGGGGTGGGGTGGGGCAGGACAGCAAGGGGGAGGATTGGGAAGACA
ATAGCAGGCATGAGATCTCACGTGCGGACCGAGCGGCCGCAGGAACCCCTAGTGATGGAGTTGGCCACTC
CCTCTCTGCGCGCTCGCTCGCTCACTGAGGCCGGGCGACCAAAGGTCGCCCGACGCCCGGGCTTTGCCCG
GGCGGCCTCAGTGAGCGAGCGAGCGCGCAGCTGCCTGCAGGGGCGCCTGATGCGGTATTTTCTCCTTACG
CATCTGTGCGGTATTTCACACCGCATA
[95 nt withheld, positions 2268-2362]
T
[46 nt withheld, positions 2364-2409]
C
[141 nt withheld, positions 2411-2551]
CCTTTGACGTTGGAGTCCACGTTCTTT
[37 nt withheld, positions 2579-2615]
ACTCTATCTCGGGCTATTCTTTTGATTTATAAGGGATTTTGCCGATTTCGGTCTATTGGTTAAAAAATGA
GCTGATTTAACAAAAATTTAACGCGAATTTTAACAAAATATTAACGTTTACAATTTTATGGTGCACTCTC
AGTACAATCTGCTCTGATGCCGCATAGTTAAGCCAGCCCCGACACCCGCCAACACCCGCTGACGCGCCCT
GACGGGCTTGTCTGCTCCCGGCATCCGCTTACAGACAAGCTGTGACCGTCTCCGGGAGCTGCATGTGTCA
GAGGTTTTCACCGTCATCACCGAAACGCGCGAGACGAAAGGGCCTCGTGATACGCCTATTTTTATAGGTT
AATGTCATGATAATAATGGTTTCTTAGACGTCAGGTGGCACTTTTCGGGGAAATGTGCGCGGAACCCCTA
TTTGTTTATTTTTCTAAATACATTCAAATATGTATCCGCTCATGAGACAATAACCCTGATAAATGCTTCA
ATAATATTGAAAAAGGAAGAGTATGAGTATTCAACATTTCCGTGTCGCCCTTATTCCCTTTTTTGCGGCA
TTTTGCCTTCCTGTTTTTGCTCACCCAGAAACGCTGGTGAAAGTAAAAGATGCTGAAGATCAGTTGGGTG
CACGAGTGGGTTACATCGAACTGGATCTCAACAGCGGTAAGATCCTTGAGAGTTTTCGCCCCGAAGAACG
TTTTCCAATGATGAGCACTTTTAAAGTTCTGCTATGTGGCGCGGTATTATCCCGTATTGACGCCGGGCAA
GAGCAACTCGGTCGCCGCATACACTATTCTCAGAATGACTTGGTTGAGTACTCACCAGTCACAGAAAAGC
ATCTTACGGATGGCATGACAGTAAGAGAATTATGCAGTGCTGCCATAACCATGAGTGATAACACTGCGGC
CAACTTACTTCTGACAACGATCGGAGGACCGAAGGAGCTAACCGCTTTTTTGCACAACATGGGGGATCAT
GTAACTCGCCTTGATCGTTGGGAACCGGAGCTGAATGAAGCCATACCAAACGACGAGCGTGACACCACGA
TGCCTGTAGCAATGGCAACAACGTTGCGCAAACTATTAACTGGCGAACTACTTACTCTAGCTTCCCGGCA
ACAATTAATAGACTGGATGGAGGCGGATAAAGTTGCAGGACCACTTCTGCGCTCGGCCCTTCCGGCTGGC
TGGTTTATTGCTGATAAATCTGGAGCCGGTGAGCGTGGGTCTCGCGGTATCATTGCAGCACTGGGGCCAG
ATGGTAAGCCCTCCCGTATCGTAGTTATCTACACGACGGGGAGTCAGGCAACTATGGATGAACGAAATAG
ACAGATCGCTGAGATAGGTGCCTCACTGATTAAGCATTGGTAACTGTCAGACCAAGTTTACTCATATATA
CTTTAGATTGATTTAAAACTTCATTTTTAATTTAAAAGGATCTAGGTGAAGATCCTTTTTGATAATCTCA
TGACCAAAATCCCTTAACGTGAGTTTTCGTTCCACTGAGCGTCAGACCCCGTAGAAAAGATCAAAGGATC
TTCTTGAGATCCTTTTTTTCTGCGCGTAATCTGCTGCTTGCAAACAAAAAAACCACCGCTACCAGCGGTG
GTTTGTTTGCCGGATCAAGAGCTACCAACTCTTTTTCCGAAGGTAACTGGCTTCAGCAGAGCGCAGATAC
CAAATACTGTTCTTCTAGTGTAGCCGTAGTTAGGCCACCACTTCAAGAACTCTGTAGCACCGCCTACATA
CCTCGCTCTGCTAATCCTGTTACCAGTGGCTGCTGCCAGTGGCGATAAGTCGTGTCTTACCGGGTTGGAC
TCAAGACGATAGTTACCGGATAAGGCGCAGCGGTCGGGCTGAACGGGGGGTTCGTGCACACAGCCCAGCT
TGGAGCGAACGACCTACACCGAACTGAGATACCTACAGCGTGAGCTATGAGAAAGCGCCACGCTTCCCGA
AGGGAGAAAGGCGGACAGGTATCCGGTAAGCGGCAGGGTCGGAACAGGAGAGCGCACGAGGGAGCTTCCA
GGGGGAAACGCCTGGTATCTTTATAGTCCTGTCGGGTTTCGCCACCTCTGACTTGAGCGTCGATTTTTGT
GATGCTCGTCAGGGGGGCGGAGCCTATGGAAAAACGCCAGCAACGCGGCCTTTTTACGGTTCCTGGCCTT
TTGCTGGCCTTTTGCTCACATGT
Features (pLannotate 1.2.2; 14 found; start..end, strand, type, name):
     12..39      +  repeat_region  AAV2 ITR (fragment): inverted terminal repeat of adeno-associated virus serotype 2 inverted
     68..95      +  repeat_region  AAV2 ITR (fragment): inverted terminal repeat of adeno-associated virus serotype 2 inverted
    838..1548    +  CDS            mTFP1: monomeric teal (cyan) fluorescent protein (Ai et al., 2006) mammalian codon-optimized
   1582..1739    +  misc_feature   WPRE (fragment): woodchuck hepatitis virus posttranscriptional regulatory element
   1745..1825    +  misc_feature   WPRE (fragment): woodchuck hepatitis virus posttranscriptional regulatory element
   1842..1953    +  polyA_signal   bGH poly(A) signal: bovine growth hormone polyadenylation signal
   2071..2211    +  repeat_region  AAV2 ITR: inverted terminal repeat of adeno-associated virus serotype 2 inverted
   2216..2267    -  misc_feature   bom (fragment): basis of mobility region from pBR322
   2286..2741    +  rep_origin     f1 ori (sequence partly withheld): f1 bacteriophage origin of replication; arrow indicates direction of (+) strand synthesis
   2742..2791    -  misc_feature   bom (fragment): basis of mobility region from pBR322
   2893..2928    -  CDS            rop (fragment): Rop protein, which maintains plasmids at low copy number; rop
   3023..3127    +  promoter       AmpR promoter: bla
   3128..3988    +  CDS            AmpR: β-lactamase; bla; confers resistance to ampicillin, carbenicillin, and related antibiotics
   4159..4747    +  rep_origin     ori: high-copy-number ColE1/pMB1/pBR322/pUC origin of replication
