[The description below was written by a language model from this plasmid's Addgene catalogue record and pLannotate feature annotations shown in this document.]
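Description:
AiP12965 - pAAV-AiE0444h-minBG-mTFP1-WPRE3-BGHpA (alias CN2965) is a 4.8 kb recombinant AAV transfer plasmid from an enhancer-AAV toolbox built to access specific striatal cell types. It is maintained in E. coli through a high-copy ColE1/pUC-type origin and selected with ampicillin via the β-lactamase gene and its own promoter. The backbone also carries an f1 phage origin and small remnants of the pBR322 bom and rop regions. The expression cassette lies between AAV2 inverted terminal repeats, which are the cis elements needed for replication and packaging of the genome into AAV capsids. The annotation finds the right ITR intact but only two short fragments of the left one. This may reflect the difficulty of sequencing or annotating these repeats, and the record does not clarify it.

The payload is a mammalian codon-optimized mTFP1, a monomeric teal fluorescent protein. It is followed by WPRE3, a shortened woodchuck hepatitis virus posttranscriptional element that boosts transcript expression and is annotated here as two WPRE fragments, and then by the bovine growth hormone polyadenylation signal. According to the plasmid name, transcription is driven by the enhancer AiE0444h coupled to a minimal beta-globin promoter (minBG). Neither element is annotated in the feature table, but they presumably occupy the unannotated stretch upstream of the reporter. In this design the minimal promoter has little activity alone, so the enhancer determines cell-type specificity. The stated purpose is to label striatal indirect pathway medium spiny neurons (D2-MSNs), with enrichment in dorsal over ventral striatum, after viral delivery. The vector therefore serves as a fluorescent reporter for identifying and visualizing this population.
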