Addgene plasmid #191729: AiP12965 - pAAV-AiE0444h-minBG-mTFP1-WPRE3-BGHpA (Alias: CN2965)
Purpose: AI plasmid ALIAS: AiP12965. Expression of mTFP1 (monomeric teal fluorescent protein) in striatal indirect pathway medium spiny neurons (D2-MSNs), enrichment in dorsal striatum over ventral striatum
Depositing lab: Allen Institute for Brain Science & Jonathan Ting. Depositing organization: Allen Institute. Publication: Enhancer AAV toolbox for accessing and perturbing striatal cell types and circuits. Hunker AC, Wirthlin ME, Gill G, Johansen NJ, Hooper M, Omstead V, Vargas S, Lerma MN, Taskin N, Weed N, Laird WD, Bishaw YM, Bendrick JL, Gore BB, Ben-Simon Y, Opitz-Araya X, Martinez RA, Way SW, Thyagarajan B, Otto S, Sanchez REA, Alexander JR, Amaya A, Amster A, Arbuckle J, Ayala A, Baker PM, Barcelli T, Barta S, Bertagnolli D, Bielstein C, Bishwakarma P, Bowlus J, Boyer G, Brouner K, Casian B, Casper T, Chakka AB, Chakrabarty R, Chong P, Clark M, Colbert K, Daniel S, Dawe T, Departee M, DiValentin P, Donadio NP, Dotson NI, Dwivedi D, Egdorf T, Fliss T, Gary A, Goldy J, Grasso C, Groce EL, Gudsnuk K, Han W, Haradon Z, Hastings S, Helback O, Ho WV, Huang C, Johnson T, Jones DL, Juneau Z, Kenney J, Leibly M, Li S, Liang E, Loeffler H, Lusk NA, Madigan Z, Malloy J, Malone J, McCue R, Melchor J, Mich JK, Moosman S, Morin E, Naidoo R, Newman D, Ngo K, Nguyen K, Oster AL, Ouellette B, Oyama AA, Pena N, Pham T, Phillips E, Pom C, Potekhina L, Ransford S, Ray PL, Reding M, Rette DF, Reynoldson C, Rimorin C, Sigler AR, Rocha DB, Ronellenfitch K, Ruiz A, Sawyer L, Sevigny JP, Shapovalova NV, Shepard N, Shulga L, Soliman S, Staats B, Taormina MJ, Tieu M, Wang Y, Wilkes J, Wood T, Zhou T, Williford A, Dee N, Mollenkopf T, Ng L, Esposito L, Kalmbach BE, Yao S, Ariza J, Collman F, Mufti S, Smith K, Waters J, Ersing I, Patrick M, Zeng H, Lein ES, Kojima Y, Horwitz G, Owen SF, Levi BP, Daigle TL, Tasic B, Bakken TE, Ting JT. Neuron. 2025 May 21;113(10):1507-1524.e17. doi: 10.1016/j.neuron.2025.04.035. PubMed 40403704.
Backbone
  Vector backbone: rAAV
  Vector type: AAV
Growth in bacteria
  Bacterial resistance: Ampicillin, 100 μg/mL
  Growth temperature: 30°C
  Growth strain: NEB Stable
  Copy number: High Copy
Gene/Insert
  Gene/Insert name: mTFP1
  Species: Other
  Mutation: none
  Cloning method: Restriction Enzyme; 5′ cloning site Unknown (unknown if destroyed)
Terms and licenses: Academic/Nonprofit Terms; Industry Terms: Not Available to Industry
Depositor comments: Allen Institute plasmid ALIAS: AiP12965 This work supported by NIH BRAIN Initiative grant UF1MH128339
How to cite: AiP12965 - pAAV-AiE0444h-minBG-mTFP1-WPRE3-BGHpA (Alias: CN2965) was a gift from Allen Institute for Brain Science & Jonathan Ting (Addgene plasmid # 191729 ; http://n2t.net/addgene:191729 ; RRID:Addgene_191729)
